Addgene plasmid #47997: pICH41295
Purpose: (Empty Backbone)
Depositing lab: Sylvestre Marillonnet. Depositing organization: Leibniz Institute of Plant Biochemistry (IPB). Publication: A modular cloning system for standardized assembly of multigene constructs. Weber E, Engler C, Gruetzner R, Werner S, Marillonnet S. PLoS One. 2011 Feb 18;6(2):e16765. doi: 10.1371/journal.pone.0016765. PubMed 21364738.
Backbone
  Vector backbone: pUC19-derived
  Backbone manufacturer: self-made
  Backbone size (bp): 2247
  Vector type: Unspecified
  Selectable markers: LacZ alpha
Growth in bacteria
  Bacterial resistance: Spectinomycin, 50 μg/mL
  Growth temperature: 37°C
  Growth strain: DH10B
  Copy number: High Copy
Gene/Insert
  Gene/Insert name: None
Terms and licenses: Academic/Nonprofit Terms; Industry Terms: Not Available to Industry
Depositor comments: level 0 cloning vector
How to cite: pICH41295 was a gift from Sylvestre Marillonnet (Addgene plasmid # 47997 ; http://n2t.net/addgene:47997 ; RRID:Addgene_47997)
