[The description below was written by a language model from this plasmid's Addgene catalogue record and pLannotate feature annotations shown in this document.]
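Description:
pICH41295 is an empty level 0 cloning vector from a modular cloning (MoClo) system designed for the standardized, hierarchical assembly of multigene constructs. It is a self-made, pUC19-derived bacterial plasmid. The catalogue lists a 2,247 bp backbone, while the depositor's full sequence is 2,845 nt, a difference consistent with the presence of the lacZα screening cassette. It carries no gene or insert of its own.

The plasmid replicates in E. coli from a high-copy ColE1/pUC-type origin and is selected with spectinomycin. Resistance comes from an aadA coding sequence (streptomycin/spectinomycin adenylyltransferase) lying downstream of an AmpR (bla) promoter. The short integrase and gentamicin acetyltransferase fragments annotated next to it are most likely non-functional remnants of the integron-type cassette from which aadA was taken. A partial bom region from pBR322 is also annotated.

The functional cloning region is a lacZα cassette made up of a CAP binding site, lac promoter and lac operator, a pUC18/19-type multiple cloning site, and the LacZα fragment, preceded by a residual lacI fragment. LacZα is recorded as the selectable marker, so it allows blue/white screening: in vectors of this kind an incoming part replaces the lacZα cassette, and correct recombinants form white colonies in an α-complementing host. Level 0 vectors in this system hold individual basic parts, such as promoters, coding sequences or terminators, which are later combined into transcription units and multigene constructs. The record does not state which part type or fusion sites this vector accepts, and the feature table does not annotate the type IIS restriction sites used for assembly.
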