Features (pLannotate 1.2.2; 12 found; start..end, strand, type, name):
    110..214     +  promoter       AmpR promoter: bla
    205..285     -  CDS            int (fragment): INT2_ECOLX - Protein inferred from homology: Swiss-Prot protein existence level 3. Putative integrase believed to be involved in the insertion of antibiotic resistance genes into plasmids and transposons. From Escherichia coli.
    371..427     +  CDS            GmR (fragment): gentamycin acetyltransferase; aacC1; confers resistance to gentamycin
    434..1222    +  CDS            aadA: S3AD_ECOLX - Experimental evidence at protein level: Swiss-Prot protein existence level 1. Mediates bacterial resistance to the antibiotics streptomycin and spectinomycin. From Escherichia coli.
   1396..1984    +  rep_origin     ori: high-copy-number ColE1/pMB1/pBR322/pUC origin of replication
   2167..2283    +  CDS            lacI (fragment): LACI_ECOLI - Experimental evidence at protein level: Swiss-Prot protein existence level 1. Repressor of the lactose operon. Binds allolactose as an inducer. From Escherichia coli (strain K12).
   2299..2320    +  protein_bind   CAP binding site: CAP binding activates transcription in the presence of cAMP. E. coli catabolite activator protein
   2335..2365    +  promoter       lac promoter: promoter for the E. coli lac operon
   2373..2389    +  protein_bind   lac operator: The lac repressor binds to the lac operator to inhibit transcription in E. coli. This inhibition can be relieved by adding lactose or isopropyl-β-D-thiogalactopyranoside (IPTG). lac repressor encoded by lacI
   2426..2482    -  misc_feature   MCS: pUC18/19 multiple cloning site
   2479..2636    +  CDS            lacZα (fragment): LacZα fragment of β-galactosidase; lacZ fragment
   2642..2741    -  misc_feature   bom (fragment): basis of mobility region from pBR322
>Addgene plasmid #47997 | pICH41295 | depositor full sequence | sequence record 68997 | Full Sequence
GTGGCTCTTCAGTGGACGAAAGGGCCTCGTGATACGCCTATTTTTATAGGTTAATGTCATGATAATAATG
GTTTCTTAGACGTCAGGTGGCACTTTTCGGGGAAATGTGCGCGGAACCCCTATTTGTTTATTTTTCTAAA
TACATTCAAATATGTATCCGCTCATGAGACAATAACCCTGATAAATGCTTCAATAATATTGAAAAAGGAA
GAGTATGCGCTCACGCAACTGGTCCAGAACCTTGACCGAACGCAGCGGTGGTAACGGCGCAGTGGCGGTT
TTCATGGCTTGTTATGACTGTTTTTTTGGGGTACAGTCTATGCCTCGGGCATCCAAGCAGCAAGCGCGTT
ACGCCGTGGGTCGATGTTTGATGTTATGGAGCAGCAACGATGTTACGCAGCAGGGCAGTCGCCCTAAAAC
AAAGTTAAACATCATGAGGGAAGCGGTGATCGCCGAAGTATCGACTCAACTATCAGAGGTAGTTGGCGTC
ATCGAGCGCCATCTCGAACCGACGTTGCTGGCCGTACATTTGTACGGCTCCGCAGTGGATGGCGGCCTGA
AGCCACACAGCGATATTGATTTGCTGGTTACGGTGACCGTAAGGCTTGATGAAACAACGCGGCGAGCTTT
GATCAACGACCTTTTGGAAACTTCGGCTTCCCCTGGAGAGAGCGAGATTCTCCGCGCTGTAGAAGTCACC
ATTGTTGTGCACGACGACATCATTCCGTGGCGTTATCCAGCTAAGCGCGAACTGCAATTTGGAGAATGGC
AGCGCAATGACATTCTTGCAGGTATCTTCGAGCCAGCCACGATCGACATTGATCTGGCTATCTTGCTGAC
AAAAGCAAGAGAACATAGCGTTGCCTTGGTAGGTCCAGCGGCGGAGGAACTCTTTGATCCGGTTCCTGAA
CAGGATCTATTTGAGGCGCTAAATGAAACCTTAACGCTATGGAACTCGCCGCCCGACTGGGCTGGCGATG
AGCGAAATGTAGTGCTTACGTTGTCCCGCATTTGGTACAGCGCAGTAACCGGCAAAATCGCGCCGAAGGA
TGTCGCTGCCGACTGGGCAATGGAGCGCCTGCCGGCCCAGTATCAGCCCGTCATACTTGAAGCTAGACAG
GCTTATCTTGGACAAGAAGAAGATCGCTTGGCCTCGCGCGCAGATCAGTTGGAAGAATTTGTCCATTACG
TAAAAGGCGAGATCACCAAGGTAGTCGGCAAATAACTGTCAGACCAAGTTTACTCATATATACTTTAGAT
TGATTTAAAACTTCATTTTTAATTTAAAAGGATCTAGGTGAAGATCCTTTTTGATAATCTCATGACCAAA
ATCCCTTAACGTGAGTTTTCGTTCCACTGAGCGTCAGACCCCGTAGAAAAGATCAAAGGATCTTCTTGAG
ATCCTTTTTTTCTGCGCGTAATCTGCTGCTTGCAAACAAAAAAACCACCGCTACCAGCGGTGGTTTGTTT
GCCGGATCAAGAGCTACCAACTCTTTTTCCGAAGGTAACTGGCTTCAGCAGAGCGCAGATACCAAATACT
GTCCTTCTAGTGTAGCCGTAGTTAGGCCACCACTTCAAGAACTCTGTAGCACCGCCTACATACCTCGCTC
TGCTAATCCTGTTACCAGTGGCTGCTGCCAGTGGCGATAAGTCGTGTCTTACCGGGTTGGACTCAAGACG
ATAGTTACCGGATAAGGCGCAGCGGTCGGGCTGAACGGGGGGTTCGTGCACACAGCCCAGCTTGGAGCGA
ACGACCTACACCGAACTGAGATACCTACAGCGTGAGCTATGAGAAAGCGCCACGCTTCCCGAAGGGAGAA
AGGCGGACAGGTATCCGGTAAGCGGCAGGGTCGGAACAGGAGAGCGCACGAGGGAGCTTCCAGGGGGAAA
CGCCTGGTATCTTTATAGTCCTGTCGGGTTTCGCCACCTCTGACTTGAGCGTCGATTTTTGTGATGCTCG
TCAGGGGGGCGGAGCCTATGGAAAAACGCCAGCAACGCGGCCTTTTTACGGTTCCTGGCCTTTTGCTGGC
CTTTTGCTCACATGTTCTTTCCTGCGTTATCCCCTGATTCTGTGGATAACCGTATTACCGCCTTTGAGTG
AGCTGATACCGCTCGCCGCAGCCGAACGACCGAGCGCAGCGAGTCAGTGAGCGAGGAAGCGGAAGAGCGC
CCAATACGCAAACCGCCTCTCCCCGCGCGTTGGCCGATTCATTAATCACTCTGTGGTCTCAGGAGTTGTC
TTCGCAGCTGGCACGACAGGTTTCCCGACTGGAAAGCGGGCAGTGAGCGCAACGCAATTAATGTGAGTTA
GCTCACTCATTAGGCACCCTAGGCTTTACACTTTATGCTTCCGGCTCGTATGTTGTGTGGAATTGTGAGC
GGATAACAATTTCACACAGGAAACAGCTATGACCATGATTACGCCAAGCTTGCATGCCTGCAGGTCGACT
CTAGAGGATCCCCGGGTACCGAGCTCGAATTCACTGGCCGTCGTTTTACAACGTCGTGACTGGGAAAACC
CTGGCGTTACCCAACTTAATCGCCTTGCAGCACATCCCCCTTTCGCCAGCTGGCGTAATAGCGAAGAGGC
CCGCACCGATCGCCCTTCCCAACAGTTGCGCAGCCTGAATGGCGAATGGCGCCTGATGCGGTATTTTCTC
CTTACGCATCTGTGCGGTATTTCACACCGCATATGGTGCACTCTCAGTACAATCTGCTCTGATGCCGCAT
AGTTAAGCCAGCCCCGACACCCGCCAACACCCGCTGACGCGCCCTGACGGGCTTGTCTGCTCCCGGCATC
CGCTTACAGACAAGCTGTGACGAAGACAAAATGTGAGACCACGAA
