>Addgene plasmid #47997 | pICH41295 | addgene partial sequence | sequence record 71830 | MoCloF 5'-agcgaggaagcggaagagcg-3'
CGCCTCTCCCCGCGCGTTGGCCGATTCATTAATCACTCTGTGGTCTCAGGAGTTGTCTTCGCAGCTGGCA
CGACAGGTTTCCCGACTGGAAAGCGGGCAGTGAGCGCAACGCAATTAATGTGAGTTAGCTCACTCATTAG
GCACCCTAGGCTTTACACTTTATGCTTCCGGCTCGTATGTTGTGTGGAATTGTGAGCGGATAACAATTTC
ACACAGGAAACAGCTATGACCATGATTACGCCAAGCTTGCATGCCTGCAGGTCGACTCTAGAGGATCCCC
GGGTACCGAGCTCGAATTCACTGGCCGTCGTTTTACAACGTCGTGACTGGGAAAACCCTGGCGTTACCCA
ACTTAATCGCCTTGCAGCACATCCCCCTTTCGCCAGCTGGCGTAATAGCGAAGAGGCCCGCACCGATCGC
CCTTCCCAACAGTTGCGCAGCCTGAATGGCGAATGGCGCCTGATGCGGTATTTTCTCCTTACGCATCTGT
GCGGTATTTCACACCGCATATGGTGCACTCTCAGTACAATCTGCTCTGATGCCGCATAGTTAAGCCAGCC
CCGACACCCGCCAACACCCGCTGACGCGCCCTGACGGGCTTGTCTGCTCCCGGCATCCGCTTACAGACAA
GCTGTGACGAAGACAAAATGTGAGACCACGAAGTGGCTCTTCAGTGGACGAAAGGGCCTCGTGATACGCC
TATTTTTATAGGTTAATGTCATGATAATAATGGTTTCTTAGACGTCAGGTGGCACTTTTCGGGGAAATGT
GCGCGGAACCCCTATTTGTTTATTTTTCTAAATACATTCAAATATGTATCCGCTCATGAGACAATAACCC
TGATAAATGCTTCAATAATATTGAAAAAGGAAGAGTATGCGCTCACGCAACTGGTCCAGAACCTTGACCG
AACGCAGCGGTGGTAACGGCGCAGTGGCGGTTTTCATGGCTTGTTATGACTGTTTTTTTGGGGTACAGTC
TATGCCTCGGGCATCCAAGCAGCAAGCGCGTTACGCCGTGGGTCGATGTTTGATGTTATGGAGCAGCAAC
GATGTTACGCAGCAGGGCAGTCGCCCTAAAACAAAGTTAAAC
